>Addgene plasmid #193186 | AAV-PB-SRT-tdTomato_BC21 | addgene full sequence | sequence record 379114 | Addgene NGS Result
GCTAATAACAGGCCTGCTGGTAATCGCAGGCCTTTTTATTTGGTGTATTTAGAAAAATAAACAAATAGGG
GTTCCGCGCACATTTCCCCGAAAAGTGCCACCTAAATTGTAAGCGTTAATATTTTGTTAAAATTCGCGTT
AAATTTTTGTTAAATCAGCTCATTTTTTAACCAATAGGCCGAAATCGGCAAAATCCCTTATAAATCAAAA
GAATAGACCGAGATAGGGTTGAGTGGCCGCTACAGGGCGCTCCCATTCGCCATTCAGGCTGCGCAACTGT
TGGGAAGGGCGTTTCGGTGCGGGCCTCTTCGCTATTACGCCAGCTGGCGAAAGGGGGATGTGCTGCAAGG
CGATTAAGTTGGGTAACGCCAGGGTTTTCCCAGTCACGACGTTGTAAAACGACGGCCAGTGAGCGCGACG
TAATACGACTCACTATAGGGCGAATTGTAGGCGGAAGGCCGTCAAGGCCGCATGGCTGCGCGCTCGCTCG
CTCACTGAGGCCGCCCGGGCAAAGCCCGGGCGTCGGGCGACCTTTGGTCGCCCGGCCTCAGTGAGCGAGC
GAGCGCGCAGAGAGGGAGTGGCCAACTCCATCACTAGGGGTTCCTATTGACGTCAGATCGCTAAATAATG
ACGTATGTTCCCATAGTAACGCCAATAGGGACTTTCCATTGACGTCAATGGGTGGAGTATTTACGGTAAA
CTGCCCACTTGGCAGTACATCAAGTGTATCATACGTCAAGGCCGCATTTAACCCTAGAAAGATAATCATA
TTGTGACGTACGTTAAAGATAATCATGTGTAAAATTGACGCATGTGTTTTATCGGTCTGTATATCGAGGT
TTATTTATTAATTTGAATAGATATTAAGTTTTATTATATTTACACTTACATACTAATAATAAATTCAACA
AACAATTTATTTATGTTTATTTATTTATTAAAAAAAACAAAAACTCAAAATTTCTTCTATAAAGTAACAA
AACTTTTATCGAATTCCTGCAGCCCAGCTTGATCTTAGGTCCCTCGACGAATTCTCTAGAGAAGAGCATG
CGTGAGGCTCCGGTGCCCGTCAGTGGGCAGAGCGCACATCGCCCACAGTCCCCGAGAAGTTGGGGGGAGG
GGTCGGCAATTGAACCGGTGCCTAGAGAAGGTGGCGCGGGGTAAACTGGGAAAGTGATGTCGTGTACTGG
CTCCGCCTTTTTCCCGAGGGTGGGGGAGAACCGTATATAAGTGCAGTAGTCGCCGTGAACGTTCTTTTTC
GCAACGGGTTTGCCGCCAGAACACAGGTAAGTGCCGTGTGTGGTTCCCGCGGGCCTGGCCTCTTTACGGG
TTATGGCCCTTGCGTGCCTTGAATTACTTCCACGCCCCTGGCTGCAGTACGTGATTCTTGATCCCGAGCT
TCGGGTTGGAAGTGGGTGGGAGAGTTCGAGGCCTTGCGCTTAAGGAGCCCCTTCGCCTCGTGCTTGAGTT
GAGGCCTGGCTTGGGCGCTGGGGCCGCCGCGTGCGAATCTGGTGGCACCTTCGCGCCTGTCTCGCTGCTT
TCGATAAGTCTCTAGCCATTTAAAATTTTTGATGACCTGCTGCGACGCTTTTTTTCTGGCAAGATAGTCT
TGTAAATGCGGGCCAAGATCTGCACACTGGTATTTCGGTTTTTGGGGCCGCGGGCGGCGACGGGGCCCGT
GCGTCCCAGCGCACATGTTCGGCGAGGCGGGGCCTGCGAGCGCGGCCACCGAGAATCGGACGGGGGTAGT
CTCAAGCTGGCCGGCCTGCTCTGGTGCCTGGCCTCGCGCCGCCGTGTATCGCCCCGCCCTGGGCGGCAAG
GCTGGCCCGGTCGGCACCAGTTGCGTGAGCGGAAAGATGGCCGCTTCCCGGCCCTGCTGCAGGGAGCTCA
AAATGGAGGACGCGGCGCTCGGGAGAGCGGGCGGGTGAGTCACCCACACAAAGGAAAAGGGCCTTTCCGT
CCTCAGCCGTCGCTTCATGTGACTCCACGGAGTACCGGGCGCCGTCCAGGCACCTCGATTAGTTCTCGAG
CTTTTGGAGTACGTCGTCTTTAGGTTGGGGGGAGGGGTTTTATGCGATGGAGTTTCCCCACACTGAGTGG
GTGGAGACTGAAGTTAGGCCAGCTTGGCACTTGATGTAATTCTCCTTGGAATTTGCCCTTTTTGAGTTTG
GATCTTGGTTCATTCTCAAGCCTCAGACAGTGGTTCAAAGTTTTTTTCTTCCATTTCAGGTGTCGTGAAA
ACTACGCCAATGGTGAGCAAGGGCGAGGAGGTCATCAAAGAGTTCATGCGCTTCAAGGTGCGCATGGAGG
GCTCCATGAACGGCCACGAGTTCGAGATCGAGGGCGAGGGCGAGGGCCGCCCCTACGAGGGCACCCAGGC
CGCCAAGCTGAAGGTGACCAAGGGCGGCCCCCTGCCCTTCGCCTGGGACATCCTGTCCCCCCAGTTCATG
TACGGCTCCAAGGCGTACGTGAAGCACCCCGCCGACATCCCCGATTACAAGAAGCTGTCCTTCCCCGAGG
GCTTCAAGTGGGAGCGCGTGATGAACTTCGAGGACGGCGGTCTGGTGACCGTGACCCAGGACTCCTCCCT
GCAGGACGGCACGCTGATCTACAAGGTGAAGATGCGCGGCACCAACTTCCCCCCCGACGGCCCCGTAATG
CAGAAGAAGACCATGGGCTGGGAGGCCTCCACCGAGCGCCTGTACCCCCGCGACGGCGTGCTGAAGGGCG
AGATCCACCAGGCCCTGAAGCTGAAGGACGGCGGCCACTACCTGGTGGAGTTCAAGACCATCTACATGGC
CAAGAAGCCCGTGCAACTGCCCGGCTACTACTACGTGGACACCAAGCTGGACATCACCTCCCACAACGAG
GACTACACCATCGTGGAACAGTACGAGCGCTCCGAGGGCCGCCACCACCTGTTCCTGGGGCATGGCACCG
GCAGCACCGGCAGCGGCAGCTCCGGCACCGCCTCCTCCGAGGACAACAACATGGCCGTCATCAAAGAGTT
CATGCGCTTCAAGGTGCGCATGGAGGGCTCCATGAACGGCCACGAGTTCGAGATCGAGGGCGAGGGCGAG
GGCCGCCCCTACGAGGGCACCCAGACCGCCAAGCTGAAGGTGACCAAGGGCGGCCCCCTGCCCTTCGCCT
GGGACATCCTGTCCCCCCAGTTCATGTACGGCTCCAAGGCGTACGTGAAGCACCCCGCCGACATCCCCGA
TTACAAGAAGCTGTCCTTCCCCGAGGGCTTCAAGTGGGAGCGCGTGATGAACTTCGAGGACGGCGGTCTG
GTGACCGTGACCCAGGACTCCTCCCTGCAGGACGGCACGCTGATCTACAAGGTGAAGATGCGCGGCACCA
ACTTCCCCCCCGACGGCCCCGTAATGCAGAAGAAGACCATGGGCTGGGAGGCCTCCACCGAGCGCCTGTA
CCCCCGCGACGGCGTGCTGAAGGGCGAGATCCACCAGGCCCTGAAGCTGAAGGACGGCGGCCACTACCTG
GTGGAGTTCAAGACCATCTACATGGCCAAGAAGCCCGTGCAACTGCCCGGCTACTACTACGTGGACACCA
AGCTGGACATCACCTCCCACAACGAGGACTACACCATCGTGGAACAGTACGAGCGCTCCGAGGGCCGCCA
CCACCTGTTCCTGTACGGCATGGACGAGCTGTACAAGTAATCGATAACAACTCGAGTACCGGCTTAAGTG
ATAGATCGGAAGAGCGGTTCAGCAGGAATGCCGAGACCGGTTTAAACTCAGTGTCCATAGCGACGCCGGC
GCGATAAGCTATCTATAACAAGAAAATATATATATAATAAGTTATCACGTAAGTAGAACATGAAATAACA
ATATAATTATCGTATGAGTTAAATCTTAAAAGTCACGTAAAAGATAATCATGCGTCATTTTGACTCACGC
GGTCGTTATAGTTCAAAATCAGTGACACTTACCGCATTGACAAGCACGCCTCACGGGAGCTCCAAGCGGC
GACTGAGATGTCCTAAATGCACAGCGACGGATTCGCGCTATTTAGAAAGAGAGAGCAATATTTCAAGAAT
GCATGCGTCAATTTTACGCAGACTATCTTTTTGGGGTTAAGAGCTCATCTGAGATGCAGGTACATCCCAC
TGATGAGTCCCAAATAGGACGAAACGCGCTTCGGTGCGTCTGGGATTCCACTGCTATCCACGCGGCCGCA
CGGCATTACGTTAGACGTCTAGGCCACACCACCCTGAAGGCGCCTGCTCGCCTCTGATCTGTTGAAGCTA
AGCAGGGTCGGTCCTGGTTAGTACTTGGATGGGACTCCGCCTGGTAATAGCCGGTACCGTAGGCTTGCAT
GGTCATAGCTGTTTCCTTGCGCTGGGGATGCGGTGGGCTCTATAGAGAGTCGATCGTGTGATCGAAGGAA
CCCCTAGTGATGGAGTTGGCCACTCCCTCTCTGCGCGCTCGCTCGCTCACTGAGGCCGGGCGACCAAAGG
TCGCCCGACGCCCGGGCTTTGCCCGGGCGGCCTCAGTGAGCGAGCGAGCGCGCAGCATGTAGAGACTGGG
CCTCATGGGCCTTCCGCCTATCACTGCCCGCTTTCCAGTCGGGAAACCTGTCGTGCCAGCTGCATTAACA
TGGTCATAGCTGTTTCCTTGCGTATTGGGCGCTCTCCGCTTCCTCGCTCACTGACTCGCTGCGCTCGGTC
GTTCGGGTAAAGCCTGGGGTGCCTAAATAAAACGAAAGGCCCAGTCTTCCGACTGAGCCTTTCGTTTTAT
TGAGCAAAAGGCCAGCAAAAGGCCAGGAACCGTAAAAAGGCCGCGTTGCTGGCGTTTTTCCATAGGCTCC
GCCCCCCTGACGAGCATCACAAAAATCGACGCTCAAGTCAGAGGTGGCGAAACCCGACAGGACTATAAAG
ATACCAGGCGTTTCCCCCTGGAAGCTCCCTCGTGCGCTCTCCTGTTCCGACCCTGCCGCTTACCGGATAC
CTGTCCGCCTTTCTCCCTTCGGGAAGCGTGGCGCTTTCTCATAGCTCACGCTGTAGGTATCTCAGTTCGG
TGTAGGTCGTTCGCTCCAAGCTGGGCTGTGTGCACGAACCCCCCGTTCAGCCCGACCGCTGCGCCTTATC
CGGTAACTATCGTCTTGAGTCCAACCCGGTAAGACACGACTTATCGCCACTGGCAGCAGCCACTGGTAAC
AGGATTAGCAGAGCGAGGTATGTAGGCGGTGCTACAGAGTTCTTGAAGTGGTGGCCTAACTACGGCTACA
CTAGAAGAACAGTATTTGGTATCTGCGCTCTGCTGAAGCCAGTTACCTTCGGAAAAAGAGTTGGTAGCTC
TTGATCCGGCAAACAAACCACCGCTGGTAGCGGTGGTTTTTTTGTTTGCAAGCAGCAGATTACGCGCAGA
AAAAAAGGATCTCAAGAAGATCCTTTGATCTTTTCTACGGGGTCTGACGCTCAGTGGAACGAAAACTCAC
GTTAAGGGATTTTGGTCATGAGATTATCAAAAAGGATCTTCACCTAGATCCTTTTAAATTAAAAATGAAG
TTTTAAATCAATCTAAAGTATATATGAGTAAACTTGGTCTGACAGTTACCAATGCTTAATCAGTGAGGCA
CCTATCTCAGCGATCTGTCTATTTCGTTCATCCATAGTTGCCTGACTCCCCGTCGTGTAGATAACTACGA
TACGGGAGGGCTTACCATCTGGCCCCAGTGCTGCAATGATACCGCGAGAACCACGCTCACCGGCTCCAGA
TTTATCAGCAATAAACCAGCCAGCCGGAAGGGCCGAGCGCAGAAGTGGTCCTGCAACTTTATCCGCCTCC
ATCCAGTCTATTAATTGTTGCCGGGAAGCTAGAGTAAGTAGTTCGCCAGTTAATAGTTTGCGCAACGTTG
TTGCCATTGCTACAGGCATCGTGGTGTCACGCTCGTCGTTTGGTATGGCTTCATTCAGCTCCGGTTCCCA
ACGATCAAGGCGAGTTACATGATCCCCCATGTTGTGCAAAAAAGCGGTTAGCTCCTTCGGTCCTCCGATC
GTTGTCAGAAGTAAGTTGGCCGCAGTGTTATCACTCATGGTTATGGCAGCACTGCATAATTCTCTTACTG
TCATGCCATCCGTAAGATGCTTTTCTGTGACTGGTGAGTACTCAACCAAGTCATTCTGAGAATAGTGTAT
GCGGCGACCGAGTTGCTCTTGCCCGGCGTCAATACGGGATAATACCGCGCCACATAGCAGAACTTTAAAA
GTGCTCATCATTGGAAAACGTTCTTCGGGGCGAAAACTCTCAAGGATCTTACCGCTGTTGAGATCCAGTT
CGATGTAACCCACTCGTGCACCCAACTGATCTTCAGCATCTTTTACTTTCACCAGCGTTTCTGGGTGAGC
AAAAACAGGAAGGCAAAATGCCGCAAAAAAGGGAATAAGGGCGACACGGAAATGTTGAATACTCATACTC
TTCCTTTTTCAATATTATTGAAGCATTTATCAGGGTTATTGTCTCATGAGCGGATACATATTTGAA
Features (pLannotate 1.2.2; 21 found; start..end, strand, type, name):
     44..78      -  promoter       AmpR promoter (fragment): bla
    104..235     -  rep_origin     M13 ori (fragment): M13 bacteriophage origin of replication; arrow indicates direction of (+) strand synthesis
    256..412     -  CDS            lacZα (fragment): LacZα fragment of β-galactosidase; lacZ fragment
    421..439     +  promoter       T7 promoter: promoter for bacteriophage T7 RNA polymerase
    475..605     -  repeat_region  AAV2 ITR (fragment): inverted terminal repeat of adeno-associated virus serotype 2 inverted
    624..733     +  enhancer       CMV enhancer (fragment): human cytomegalovirus immediate early enhancer
    987..1005    -  misc_feature   MCS (fragment): pBluescript multiple cloning site
   1075..1286    +  promoter       EF-1α core promoter: core promoter for human elongation factor EF-1α
   1287..1400    +  intron         EF-1α intron A (fragment): intron upstream of the start codon of human EF-1α
   2026..2229    +  intron         EF-1α intron A: truncated intron upstream of the start codon of human EF-1α
   2250..3679    +  CDS            tdTomato (fragment): tandem dimeric (pseudo-monomeric) derivative of DsRed (Shaner et al., 2004) mammalian codon-optimized
   4123..4175    +  ncRNA          Hammerhead 1: Accession: RF00163 - Hammerhead ribozyme (type I)
   4216..4334    +  ncRNA          5S rRNA: Accession: RF00001 - 5S ribosomal RNA
   4361..4383    +  polyA_signal   bGH poly(A) signal (fragment): bovine growth hormone polyadenylation signal
   4406..4536    +  repeat_region  AAV2 ITR (fragment): inverted terminal repeat of adeno-associated virus serotype 2 inverted
   4571..4618    -  CDS            lacI (fragment): lac repressor; lacI; The lac repressor binds to the lac operator to inhibit transcription in E. coli. This inhibition can be relieved by adding lactose or isopropyl-β-D-thiogalactopyranoside (IPTG).
   4655..4695    -  rep_origin     RSF ori (fragment): Plasmids containing the RSF 1030 origin of replication can be propagated in E. coli cells that contain additional plasmids with compatible origins.
   4717..4760    +  terminator     rrnB T1 terminator: Escherichia coli rrnB; transcription terminator T1 from the E. coli rrnB gene
   4817..5405    -  rep_origin     ori: high-copy-number ColE1/pMB1/pBR322/pUC origin of replication
   5576..6436    -  CDS            AmpR: β-lactamase; bla; confers resistance to ampicillin, carbenicillin, and related antibiotics
   6437..6500    -  promoter       AmpR promoter: bla
