[The description below was written by a language model from this plasmid's Addgene catalogue record and pLannotate feature annotations shown in this document.]
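Description:
AAV-PB-SRT-tdTomato_BC21 is a 6.5 kb AAV transfer plasmid carrying a barcoded piggyBac self-reporting transposon (SRT) marked with tdTomato. It is maintained in E. coli through a high-copy ColE1/pUC-type origin and an ampicillin resistance gene (β-lactamase with its own promoter). Two AAV2 inverted terminal repeats flank the payload, so the region between them can be packaged into recombinant AAV particles for delivery to mammalian cells. Short matches elsewhere in the backbone to M13 ori, lacZα, lacI, RSF ori and an rrnB T1 terminator are small fragments, most likely remnants of earlier cloning vectors.

Between the ITRs, the annotated expression unit consists of the human EF-1α core promoter with intron A sequence driving a mammalian codon-optimized tdTomato coding sequence. A small CMV enhancer fragment lies upstream. Downstream of tdTomato the table calls a hammerhead ribozyme, a 5S rRNA-like hit and only a short fragment of the bGH polyadenylation signal. The piggyBac terminal repeats that define the transposon are not annotated by the automated tool, and neither is the position of the four-nucleotide barcode that distinguishes this BC21 version from its sibling constructs. The exact transposon boundaries therefore cannot be read from the feature table.

In the general SRT design, the reporter transcript lacks a terminator within the transposon, so after piggyBac transposase inserts the element, transcription reads through into flanking genomic DNA and the insertion site can be recovered from RNA. The associated work uses such barcoded constructs in "calling cards" experiments to record transcription factor binding alongside gene expression. The barcodes allow samples or replicates to be distinguished, and tdTomato marks the cells that received the construct.
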