Addgene plasmid #193186: AAV-PB-SRT-tdTomato_BC21
Purpose: Barcoded piggyBac self-reporting transposon with tdTomato marker in AAV backbone
Depositing lab: Rob Mitra. Depositing organization: Washington University in Saint Louis. Publication: Measuring transcription factor binding and gene expression using barcoded self-reporting transposon calling cards and transcriptomes. Lalli M, Yen A, Thopte U, Dong F, Moudgil A, Chen X, Milbrandt J, Dougherty JD, Mitra RD. NAR Genom Bioinform. 2022 Aug 31;4(3):lqac061. doi: 10.1093/nargab/lqac061. eCollection 2022 Sep. PubMed 36062164.
Backbone
  Vector backbone: AAV-PB-SRT-tdTomato
  Vector type: AAV
Growth in bacteria
  Bacterial resistance: Ampicillin, 100 μg/mL
  Growth temperature: 37°C
  Growth strain: NEB Stable
  Copy number: High Copy
Gene/Insert
  Gene/Insert name: Barcoded piggyBac tdTomato SRT
  Species: H. sapiens (human)
  Mutation: Barcode: TTGG
  Cloning method: Gibson Cloning
Terms and licenses: Academic/Nonprofit Terms; Industry Terms: Not Available to Industry
How to cite: AAV-PB-SRT-tdTomato_BC21 was a gift from Rob Mitra (Addgene plasmid # 193186 ; http://n2t.net/addgene:193186 ; RRID:Addgene_193186)
